>Addgene plasmid #13938 | pGEM beta catenin (CT#593) | addgene partial sequence | sequence record 20147 | T7 5'-TAATACGACTCACTATAGGG-3'
CGGCCGCGGGAATTCGATTATTTTGGCTCCCTCCTGATGTAACAGGAGATTGTGAAGAGTAGTAATGGCA
TAGAACAACACAGAATCCACCGGAGACCCAAGCATTTTAACCAACGCAGGGATGCCTCCTGATTTGAAGA
TTGCCAACAAGCCTTCACGGTGATGTGAGAGATTGTGTAGTGTGCCTGCAGTACAGCGGGCTGTTTCCAC
ATCGTTTGTATTTTGCATGGTACGCACAATTGCAGATACCATTTGAGGAGACCTCATAATAGCATGGCGA
GATGCTTCCTTTTTGGATAGCTGATGAACCATAACCGCAGCCTTGTTTACCACCACCTGGTCCTCATCAT
TCAACAGTTTGGTCAGTTCTGGGATTGCACGAGTTGCAAGTTCAGCATCATCCTGATAGTTTATCAAATT
AACAACAGCATGTTTTAGCATCTGGGATGGCTCAGCCAGGCGCTGCACATTAGTTGGATGGGCAGCATCA
AATTGTGTGGATGGGATTTGCATTCCTTCATCCAGTGTTTCGGGGAACATAGCTGCACGCACTCTCTGAG
CTCTAGTCATTGCATATTGACCATCAATATCAGCAACTTGCTCCTGGGTAAAGGACTGAGAGAACCCTTG
CTCCCACTCATAATCACTAGTGAATTCGCGGCCGCCTGCAGGTCGACCATATGGGAGAGCTCCCAACGCG
TTGGATGCATAGCTTGAGTATTCTATAGTGTCACCTAAATAGCTTGGCGTAATCATGGTCATAGCTGTTT
CCTGTGTGAAAT
