[The description below was written by a language model from this plasmid's Addgene catalogue record.]
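Description:
pGEM beta catenin (CT#593) is a small, high-copy bacterial cloning plasmid built on the pGEM-T Easy backbone (about 3 kb without insert), a commercial vector designed for direct cloning of PCR products. It is propagated in E. coli under ampicillin selection. Although catalogued as a bacterial expression vector, the pGEM-T Easy backbone is generally used as a cloning and in vitro transcription vector: its multiple cloning region is flanked by opposing SP6 and T7 phage RNA polymerase promoters, which here also serve as the sequencing primer sites (SP6 at the 5′ end of the insert and T7 at the 3′ end).

The insert is a roughly 650 bp RT-PCR fragment of chicken (Gallus gallus) beta-catenin (CTNNB1), covering only amino acids 64–272 rather than the full coding sequence. It lies between SpeI and SacII sites in the polylinker, both of which remain intact, so the fragment can be excised or the plasmid linearised on either side. No tags, reporters or eukaryotic regulatory elements are recorded, and no feature table is provided, so details of the backbone beyond its identity and resistance marker are not documented here.

Because the fragment is partial and no translation signals or fusion partner are recorded, the construct is unlikely to be intended for producing functional protein. The record does not state the purpose explicitly, but the arrangement of a short cDNA fragment between phage promoters is typical of a template for transcribing sense or antisense RNA probes. This would be consistent with the associated study of Wnt signalling during chondrogenesis in the chicken limb, where such probes could be used to examine beta-catenin expression.
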