Addgene plasmid #13938: pGEM beta catenin (CT#593)
Depositing lab: Cliff Tabin. Depositing organization: Harvard Medical School. Publication: Dual roles of Wnt signaling during chondrogenesis in the chicken limb. Hartmann C, Tabin CJ. Development. 2000 Jul . 127(14):3141-59. PubMed 10862751.
Backbone
  Vector backbone: pGEM-T Easy
  Backbone manufacturer: Promega
  Backbone size w/o insert (bp): 3015
  Vector type: Bacterial Expression
Growth in bacteria
  Bacterial resistance: Ampicillin, 100 μg/mL
  Growth temperature: 37°C
  Growth strain: DH5alpha
  Copy number: High Copy
Gene/Insert
  Gene/Insert name: beta catenin
  Species: G. gallus (chicken)
  Insert size (bp): 650
  Mutation: Amino acids 64-272
  Entrez Gene: CTNNB1 (a.k.a. CHBCAT)
  Cloning method: Restriction Enzyme; 5′ cloning site SpeI (not destroyed); 3′ cloning site SacII (not destroyed)
  Sequencing primers: 5′ SP6; 3′ T7
Terms and licenses: Academic/Nonprofit Terms; Industry Terms: Not Available to Industry
Depositor comments: RT-PCR fragment corresponding to AA 64-272 of chicken beta-catenin gene according to Lu et al., 1997.
How to cite: pGEM beta catenin (CT#593) was a gift from Cliff Tabin (Addgene plasmid # 13938 ; http://n2t.net/addgene:13938 ; RRID:Addgene_13938)
